Addgene plasmid #80180: non-targeting control gRNA (BRDN0001149005)
Purpose: 3rd generation lentiviral gRNA plasmid, non-targeting control gRNA
Depositing lab: John Doench & David Root. Depositing organization: Broad Institute. Publication: Optimized sgRNA design to maximize activity and minimize off-target effects of CRISPR-Cas9. Doench JG, Fusi N, Sullender M, Hegde M, Vaimberg EW, Donovan KF, Smith I, Tothova Z, Wilen C, Orchard R, Virgin HW, Listgarten J, Root DE. Nat Biotechnol. 2016 Jan 18. doi: 10.1038/nbt.3437. PubMed 26780180.
Backbone
  Vector backbone: lentiGuide-Puro
  Backbone manufacturer: Zhang Lab (Addgene plasmid # 52963)
  Vector type: Mammalian Expression, Lentiviral, CRISPR
  Selectable markers: Puromycin
Growth in bacteria
  Bacterial resistance: Ampicillin, 100 μg/mL
  Growth temperature: 37°C
  Growth strain: DH5alpha
  Copy number: High Copy
Gene/Insert
  Gene/Insert name: Non-targeting control gRNA
  gRNA/shRNA sequence: TCGGCATACGGGACACACGC
  Species: H. sapiens (human)
  Promoter: hU6
  Cloning method: Unknown
  Sequencing primers: 5′ U6-F; 3′ pS2-R
Terms and licenses: Academic/Nonprofit Terms; Industry Terms: Not Available to Industry
How to cite: non-targeting control gRNA (BRDN0001149005) was a gift from John Doench & David Root (Addgene plasmid # 80180 ; http://n2t.net/addgene:80180 ; RRID:Addgene_80180)
