[The description below was written by a language model from this plasmid's Addgene catalogue record and pLannotate feature annotations shown in this document.]
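Description:
The non-targeting control gRNA (BRDN0001149005) plasmid is a third-generation lentiviral CRISPR guide vector built on the lentiGuide-Puro backbone, intended for delivering a single guide RNA into mammalian cells that express Cas9 from another source, since no Cas9 coding sequence is annotated here. In bacteria it is maintained at high copy from a ColE1/pUC-type origin and selected with ampicillin through the β-lactamase gene. An f1 origin, an SV40 origin and residual lac, T7 and T3 elements are carried over from the backbone.

The viral genome is transcribed from an RSV promoter fused to a truncated HIV-1 5' LTR, which makes packaging Tat-independent. It contains the Ψ packaging signal with a gag fragment, the Rev response element for Rev-dependent nuclear export, and a cPPT/CTS, and it ends in a ΔU3 self-inactivating 3' LTR followed by an SV40 polyadenylation signal. Two expression units sit within this region. A human U6 RNA polymerase III promoter drives a 20-nucleotide spacer joined to the Streptococcus pyogenes Cas9 gRNA scaffold. Separately, the EF-1α core promoter with its intron A drives puromycin N-acetyltransferase for selection of transduced cells, and a WPRE downstream enhances transcript expression.

The spacer is recorded as a non-targeting control, with human listed as the species, so it is meant to have no target site in that genome. The construct therefore serves as a negative control alongside gene-targeting guides in the same backbone, accounting for the effects of transduction, puromycin selection and Cas9–gRNA expression in knockout experiments or screens. The record does not state the cloning method.
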