Features (pLannotate 1.2.2; 29 found; start..end, strand, type, name):
     14..80      +  CDS            small t antigen (fragment): SV40 (simian virus 40) small t antigen
    106..317     +  promoter       EF-1α core promoter: core promoter for human elongation factor EF-1α
    318..1256    +  intron         EF-1α intron A: intron upstream of the start codon of human EF-1α
   1278..1877    +  CDS            PuroR (fragment): puromycin N-acetyltransferase; pac from Streptomyces; confers resistance to puromycin
   1893..2481    +  misc_feature   WPRE: woodchuck hepatitis virus posttranscriptional regulatory element
   2532..2551    +  misc_feature   cPPT/CTS (fragment): central polypurine tract and central termination sequence of HIV-1
   2553..2786    +  LTR            3' LTR (ΔU3): self-inactivating 3' long terminal repeat (LTR) from HIV-1
   2864..2985    +  polyA_signal   SV40 poly(A) signal: SV40 polyadenylation signal
   3025..3160    +  rep_origin     SV40 ori: SV40 origin of replication
   3181..3199    -  promoter       T7 promoter: promoter for bacteriophage T7 RNA polymerase
   3207..3362    +  CDS            lacZα (fragment): LacZα fragment of β-galactosidase; lacZ fragment
   3367..3795    +  rep_origin     f1 ori (sequence partly withheld): f1 bacteriophage origin of replication; arrow indicates direction of (+) strand synthesis
   3848..3952    +  promoter       AmpR promoter: bla
   3953..4813    +  CDS            AmpR: β-lactamase; bla; confers resistance to ampicillin, carbenicillin, and related antibiotics
   4984..5572    +  rep_origin     ori: high-copy-number ColE1/pMB1/pBR322/pUC origin of replication
   5755..5847    +  CDS            lacI (fragment): lac repressor; lacI; The lac repressor binds to the lac operator to inhibit transcription in E. coli. This inhibition can be relieved by adding lactose or isopropyl-β-D-thiogalactopyranoside (IPTG).
   5860..5881    +  protein_bind   CAP binding site: CAP binding activates transcription in the presence of cAMP. E. coli catabolite activator protein
   5896..5926    +  promoter       lac promoter: promoter for the E. coli lac operon
   5934..5950    +  protein_bind   lac operator: The lac repressor binds to the lac operator to inhibit transcription in E. coli. This inhibition can be relieved by adding lactose or isopropyl-β-D-thiogalactopyranoside (IPTG). lac repressor encoded by lacI
   5995..6013    +  promoter       T3 promoter: promoter for bacteriophage T3 RNA polymerase
   6041..6267    +  promoter       RSV promoter: Rous sarcoma virus enhancer/promoter
   6268..6448    +  LTR            5' LTR (truncated): truncated 5' long terminal repeat (LTR) from HIV-1
   6495..6620    +  misc_feature   HIV-1 Ψ: packaging signal of human immunodeficiency virus type 1
   6604..6967    +  CDS            HIV-1 gag (fragment): gag protein from human immunodeficiency virus 1; gag
   7113..7346    +  misc_feature   RRE: The Rev response element (RRE) of HIV-1 allows for Rev-dependent mRNA export from the nucleus to the cytoplasm.
   7723..7749    +  CDS            Rev (fragment): human immunodeficiency virus 1 (HIV-1) Rev protein; rev; enhances nuclear export of unspliced and incompletely spliced viral mRNAs
   7753..7993    +  promoter       U6 promoter: RNA polymerase III promoter for human U6 snRNA
   8023..8098    +  misc_RNA       gRNA scaffold: guide RNA scaffold for the Streptococcus pyogenes CRISPR/Cas9 system
   8154..8271    +  misc_feature   cPPT/CTS: central polypurine tract and central termination sequence of HIV-1
>Addgene plasmid #80180 | non-targeting control gRNA (BRDN0001149005) | depositor full sequence | sequence record 150838 | Full Sequence
CCCGGGTGCAAAGATGGATAAAGTTTTAAACAGAGAGGAATCTTTGCAGCTAATGGACCTTCTAGGTCTT
GAAAGGAGTGGGAATTGGCTCCGGTGCCCGTCAGTGGGCAGAGCGCACATCGCCCACAGTCCCCGAGAAG
TTGGGGGGAGGGGTCGGCAATTGATCCGGTGCCTAGAGAAGGTGGCGCGGGGTAAACTGGGAAAGTGATG
TCGTGTACTGGCTCCGCCTTTTTCCCGAGGGTGGGGGAGAACCGTATATAAGTGCAGTAGTCGCCGTGAA
CGTTCTTTTTCGCAACGGGTTTGCCGCCAGAACACAGGTAAGTGCCGTGTGTGGTTCCCGCGGGCCTGGC
CTCTTTACGGGTTATGGCCCTTGCGTGCCTTGAATTACTTCCACCTGGCTGCAGTACGTGATTCTTGATC
CCGAGCTTCGGGTTGGAAGTGGGTGGGAGAGTTCGAGGCCTTGCGCTTAAGGAGCCCCTTCGCCTCGTGC
TTGAGTTGAGGCCTGGCCTGGGCGCTGGGGCCGCCGCGTGCGAATCTGGTGGCACCTTCGCGCCTGTCTC
GCTGCTTTCGATAAGTCTCTAGCCATTTAAAATTTTTGATGACCTGCTGCGACGCTTTTTTTCTGGCAAG
ATAGTCTTGTAAATGCGGGCCAAGATCTGCACACTGGTATTTCGGTTTTTGGGGCCGCGGGCGGCGACGG
GGCCCGTGCGTCCCAGCGCACATGTTCGGCGAGGCGGGGCCTGCGAGCGCGGCCACCGAGAATCGGACGG
GGGTAGTCTCAAGCTGGCCGGCCTGCTCTGGTGCCTGGCCTCGCGCCGCCGTGTATCGCCCCGCCCTGGG
CGGCAAGGCTGGCCCGGTCGGCACCAGTTGCGTGAGCGGAAAGATGGCCGCTTCCCGGCCCTGCTGCAGG
GAGCTCAAAATGGAGGACGCGGCGCTCGGGAGAGCGGGCGGGTGAGTCACCCACACAAAGGAAAAGGGCC
TTTCCGTCCTCAGCCGTCGCTTCATGTGACTCCACGGAGTACCGGGCGCCGTCCAGGCACCTCGATTAGT
TCTCGAGCTTTTGGAGTACGTCGTCTTTAGGTTGGGGGGAGGGGTTTTATGCGATGGAGTTTCCCCACAC
TGAGTGGGTGGAGACTGAAGTTAGGCCAGCTTGGCACTTGATGTAATTCTCCTTGGAATTTGCCCTTTTT
GAGTTTGGATCTTGGTTCATTCTCAAGCCTCAGACAGTGGTTCAAAGTTTTTTTCTTCCATTTCAGGTGT
CGTGACGTACGGCCACCATGACCGAGTACAAGCCCACGGTGCGCCTCGCCACCCGCGACGACGTCCCCAG
GGCCGTACGCACCCTCGCCGCCGCGTTCGCCGACTACCCCGCCACGCGCCACACCGTCGATCCGGACCGC
CACATCGAGCGGGTCACCGAGCTGCAAGAACTCTTCCTCACGCGCGTCGGGCTCGACATCGGCAAGGTGT
GGGTCGCGGACGACGGCGCCGCCGTGGCGGTCTGGACCACGCCGGAGAGCGTCGAAGCGGGGGCGGTGTT
CGCCGAGATCGGCCCGCGCATGGCCGAGTTGAGCGGTTCCCGGCTGGCCGCGCAGCAACAGATGGAAGGC
CTCCTGGCGCCGCACCGGCCCAAGGAGCCCGCGTGGTTCCTGGCCACCGTCGGAGTCTCGCCCGACCACC
AGGGCAAGGGTCTGGGCAGCGCCGTCGTGCTCCCCGGAGTGGAGGCGGCCGAGCGCGCCGGGGTGCCCGC
CTTCCTGGAGACCTCCGCGCCCCGCAACCTCCCCTTCTACGAGCGGCTCGGCTTCACCGTCACCGCCGAC
GTCGAGGTGCCCGAAGGACCGCGCACCTGGTGCATGACCCGCAAGCCCGGTGCCTGAACGCGTTAAGTCG
ACAATCAACCTCTGGATTACAAAATTTGTGAAAGATTGACTGGTATTCTTAACTATGTTGCTCCTTTTAC
GCTATGTGGATACGCTGCTTTAATGCCTTTGTATCATGCTATTGCTTCCCGTATGGCTTTCATTTTCTCC
TCCTTGTATAAATCCTGGTTGCTGTCTCTTTATGAGGAGTTGTGGCCCGTTGTCAGGCAACGTGGCGTGG
TGTGCACTGTGTTTGCTGACGCAACCCCCACTGGTTGGGGCATTGCCACCACCTGTCAGCTCCTTTCCGG
GACTTTCGCTTTCCCCCTCCCTATTGCCACGGCGGAACTCATCGCCGCCTGCCTTGCCCGCTGCTGGACA
GGGGCTCGGCTGTTGGGCACTGACAATTCCGTGGTGTTGTCGGGGAAATCATCGTCCTTTCCTTGGCTGC
TCGCCTGTGTTGCCACCTGGATTCTGCGCGGGACGTCCTTCTGCTACGTCCCTTCGGCCCTCAATCCAGC
GGACCTTCCTTCCCGCGGCCTGCTGCCGGCTCTGCGGCCTCTTCCGCGTCTTCGCCTTCGCCCTCAGACG
AGTCGGATCTCCCTTTGGGCCGCCTCCCCGCGTCGACTTTAAGACCAATGACTTACAAGGCAGCTGTAGA
TCTTAGCCACTTTTTAAAAGAAAAGGGGGGACTGGAAGGGCTAATTCACTCCCAACGAAGACAAGATCTG
CTTTTTGCTTGTACTGGGTCTCTCTGGTTAGACCAGATCTGAGCCTGGGAGCTCTCTGGCTAACTAGGGA
ACCCACTGCTTAAGCCTCAATAAAGCTTGCCTTGAGTGCTTCAAGTAGTGTGTGCCCGTCTGTTGTGTGA
CTCTGGTAACTAGAGATCCCTCAGACCCTTTTAGTCAGTGTGGAAAATCTCTAGCAGTACGTATAGTAGT
TCATGTCATCTTATTATTCAGTATTTATAACTTGCAAAGAAATGAATATCAGAGAGTGAGAGGAACTTGT
TTATTGCAGCTTATAATGGTTACAAATAAAGCAATAGCATCACAAATTTCACAAATAAAGCATTTTTTTC
ACTGCATTCTAGTTGTGGTTTGTCCAAACTCATCAATGTATCTTATCATGTCTGGCTCTAGCTATCCCGC
CCCTAACTCCGCCCATCCCGCCCCTAACTCCGCCCAGTTCCGCCCATTCTCCGCCCCATGGCTGACTAAT
TTTTTTTATTTATGCAGAGGCCGAGGCCGCCTCGGCCTCTGAGCTATTCCAGAAGTAGTGAGGAGGCTTT
TTTGGAGGCCTAGGGACGTACCCAATTCGCCCTATAGTGAGTCGTATTACGCGCGCTCACTGGCCGTCGT
TTTACAACGTCGTGACTGGGAAAACCCTGGCGTTACCCAACTTAATCGCCTTGCAGCACATCCCCCTTTC
GCCAGCTGGCGTAATAGCGAAGAGGCCCGCACCGATCGCCCTTCCCAACAGTTGCGCAGCCTGAATGGCG
AATGGG
[124 nt withheld, positions 3367-3490]
C
[91 nt withheld, positions 3492-3582]
A
[49 nt withheld, positions 3584-3632]
CCTTTGACGTTGGAGTCCACGTTCTTT
[37 nt withheld, positions 3660-3696]
ACCCTATCTCGGTCTATTCTTTTGATTTATAAGGGATTTTGCCGATTTCGGCCTATTGGTTAAAAAATGA
GCTGATTTAACAAAAATTTAACGCGAATTTTAACAAAATATTAACGCTTACAATTTAGGTGGCACTTTTC
GGGGAAATGTGCGCGGAACCCCTATTTGTTTATTTTTCTAAATACATTCAAATATGTATCCGCTCATGAG
ACAATAACCCTGATAAATGCTTCAATAATATTGAAAAAGGAAGAGTATGAGTATTCAACATTTCCGTGTC
GCCCTTATTCCCTTTTTTGCGGCATTTTGCCTTCCTGTTTTTGCTCACCCAGAAACGCTGGTGAAAGTAA
AAGATGCTGAAGATCAGTTGGGTGCACGAGTGGGTTACATCGAACTGGATCTCAACAGCGGTAAGATCCT
TGAGAGTTTTCGCCCCGAAGAACGTTTTCCAATGATGAGCACTTTTAAAGTTCTGCTATGTGGCGCGGTA
TTATCCCGTATTGACGCCGGGCAAGAGCAACTCGGTCGCCGCATACACTATTCTCAGAATGACTTGGTTG
AGTACTCACCAGTCACAGAAAAGCATCTTACGGATGGCATGACAGTAAGAGAATTATGCAGTGCTGCCAT
AACCATGAGTGATAACACTGCGGCCAACTTACTTCTGACAACGATCGGAGGACCGAAGGAGCTAACCGCT
TTTTTGCACAACATGGGGGATCATGTAACTCGCCTTGATCGTTGGGAACCGGAGCTGAATGAAGCCATAC
CAAACGACGAGCGTGACACCACGATGCCTGTAGCAATGGCAACAACGTTGCGCAAACTATTAACTGGCGA
ACTACTTACTCTAGCTTCCCGGCAACAATTAATAGACTGGATGGAGGCGGATAAAGTTGCAGGACCACTT
CTGCGCTCGGCCCTTCCGGCTGGCTGGTTTATTGCTGATAAATCTGGAGCCGGTGAGCGTGGGTCTCGCG
GTATCATTGCAGCACTGGGGCCAGATGGTAAGCCCTCCCGTATCGTAGTTATCTACACGACGGGGAGTCA
GGCAACTATGGATGAACGAAATAGACAGATCGCTGAGATAGGTGCCTCACTGATTAAGCATTGGTAACTG
TCAGACCAAGTTTACTCATATATACTTTAGATTGATTTAAAACTTCATTTTTAATTTAAAAGGATCTAGG
TGAAGATCCTTTTTGATAATCTCATGACCAAAATCCCTTAACGTGAGTTTTCGTTCCACTGAGCGTCAGA
CCCCGTAGAAAAGATCAAAGGATCTTCTTGAGATCCTTTTTTTCTGCGCGTAATCTGCTGCTTGCAAACA
AAAAAACCACCGCTACCAGCGGTGGTTTGTTTGCCGGATCAAGAGCTACCAACTCTTTTTCCGAAGGTAA
CTGGCTTCAGCAGAGCGCAGATACCAAATACTGTTCTTCTAGTGTAGCCGTAGTTAGGCCACCACTTCAA
GAACTCTGTAGCACCGCCTACATACCTCGCTCTGCTAATCCTGTTACCAGTGGCTGCTGCCAGTGGCGAT
AAGTCGTGTCTTACCGGGTTGGACTCAAGACGATAGTTACCGGATAAGGCGCAGCGGTCGGGCTGAACGG
GGGGTTCGTGCACACAGCCCAGCTTGGAGCGAACGACCTACACCGAACTGAGATACCTACAGCGTGAGCT
ATGAGAAAGCGCCACGCTTCCCGAAGGGAGAAAGGCGGACAGGTATCCGGTAAGCGGCAGGGTCGGAACA
GGAGAGCGCACGAGGGAGCTTCCAGGGGGAAACGCCTGGTATCTTTATAGTCCTGTCGGGTTTCGCCACC
TCTGACTTGAGCGTCGATTTTTGTGATGCTCGTCAGGGGGGCGGAGCCTATGGAAAAACGCCAGCAACGC
GGCCTTTTTACGGTTCCTGGCCTTTTGCTGGCCTTTTGCTCACATGTTCTTTCCTGCGTTATCCCCTGAT
TCTGTGGATAACCGTATTACCGCCTTTGAGTGAGCTGATACCGCTCGCCGCAGCCGAACGACCGAGCGCA
GCGAGTCAGTGAGCGAGGAAGCGGAAGAGCGCCCAATACGCAAACCGCCTCTCCCCGCGCGTTGGCCGAT
TCATTAATGCAGCTGGCACGACAGGTTTCCCGACTGGAAAGCGGGCAGTGAGCGCAACGCAATTAATGTG
AGTTAGCTCACTCATTAGGCACCCCAGGCTTTACACTTTATGCTTCCGGCTCGTATGTTGTGTGGAATTG
TGAGCGGATAACAATTTCACACAGGAAACAGCTATGACCATGATTACGCCAAGCGCGCAATTAACCCTCA
CTAAAGGGAACAAAAGCTGGAGCTGCAAGCTTAATGTAGTCTTATGCAATACTCTTGTAGTCTTGCAACA
TGGTAACGATGAGTTAGCAACATGCCTTACAAGGAGAGAAAAAGCACCGTGCATGCCGATTGGTGGAAGT
AAGGTGGTACGATCGTGCCTTATTAGGAAGGCAACAGACGGGTCTGACATGGATTGGACGAACCACTGAA
TTGCCGCATTGCAGAGATATTGTATTTAAGTGCCTAGCTCGATACATAAACGGGTCTCTCTGGTTAGACC
AGATCTGAGCCTGGGAGCTCTCTGGCTAACTAGGGAACCCACTGCTTAAGCCTCAATAAAGCTTGCCTTG
AGTGCTTCAAGTAGTGTGTGCCCGTCTGTTGTGTGACTCTGGTAACTAGAGATCCCTCAGACCCTTTTAG
TCAGTGTGGAAAATCTCTAGCAGTGGCGCCCGAACAGGGACTTGAAAGCGAAAGGGAAACCAGAGGAGCT
CTCTCGACGCAGGACTCGGCTTGCTGAAGCGCGCACGGCAAGAGGCGAGGGGCGGCGACTGGTGAGTACG
CCAAAAATTTTGACTAGCGGAGGCTAGAAGGAGAGAGATGGGTGCGAGAGCGTCAGTATTAAGCGGGGGA
GAATTAGATCGCGATGGGAAAAAATTCGGTTAAGGCCAGGGGGAAAGAAAAAATATAAATTAAAACATAT
AGTATGGGCAAGCAGGGAGCTAGAACGATTCGCAGTTAATCCTGGCCTGTTAGAAACATCAGAAGGCTGT
AGACAAATACTGGGACAGCTACAACCATCCCTTCAGACAGGATCAGAAGAACTTAGATCATTATATAATA
CAGTAGCAACCCTCTATTGTGTGCATCAAAGGATAGAGATAAAAGACACCAAGGAAGCTTTAGACAAGAT
AGAGGAAGAGCAAAACAAAAGTAAGACCACCGCACAGCAAGCGGCCGCTGATCTTCAGACCTGGAGGAGG
AGATATGAGGGACAATTGGAGAAGTGAATTATATAAATATAAAGTAGTAAAAATTGAACCATTAGGAGTA
GCACCCACCAAGGCAAAGAGAAGAGTGGTGCAGAGAGAAAAAAGAGCAGTGGGAATAGGAGCTTTGTTCC
TTGGGTTCTTGGGAGCAGCAGGAAGCACTATGGGCGCAGCGTCAATGACGCTGACGGTACAGGCCAGACA
ATTATTGTCTGGTATAGTGCAGCAGCAGAACAATTTGCTGAGGGCTATTGAGGCGCAACAGCATCTGTTG
CAACTCACAGTCTGGGGCATCAAGCAGCTCCAGGCAAGAATCCTGGCTGTGGAAAGATACCTAAAGGATC
AACAGCTCCTGGGGATTTGGGGTTGCTCTGGAAAACTCATTTGCACCACTGCTGTGCCTTGGAATGCTAG
TTGGAGTAATAAATCTCTGGAACAGATTTGGAATCACACGACCTGGATGGAGTGGGACAGAGAAATTAAC
AATTACACAAGCTTAATACACTCCTTAATTGAAGAATCGCAAAACCAGCAAGAAAAGAATGAACAAGAAT
TATTGGAATTAGATAAATGGGCAAGTTTGTGGAATTGGTTTAACATAACAAATTGGCTGTGGTATATAAA
ATTATTCATAATGATAGTAGGAGGCTTGGTAGGTTTAAGAATAGTTTTTGCTGTACTTTCTATAGTGAAT
AGAGTTAGGCAGGGATATTCACCATTATCGTTTCAGACCCACCTCCCAACCCCGAGGGGACCCAGAGAGG
GCCTATTTCCCATGATTCCTTCATATTTGCATATACGATACAAGGCTGTTAGAGAGATAATTAGAATTAA
TTTGACTGTAAACACAAAGATATTAGTACAAAATACGTGACGTAGAAAGTAATAATTTCTTGGGTAGTTT
GCAGTTTTAAAATTATGTTTTAAAATGGACTATCATATGCTTACCGTAACTTGAAAGTATTTCGATTTCT
TGGCTTTATATATCTTGTGGAAAGGACGAAACACCGTCGGCATACGGGACACACGCGTTTTAGAGCTAGA
AATAGCAAGTTAAAATAAGGCTAGTCCGTTATCAACTTGAAAAAGTGGCACCGAGTCGGTGCTTTTTTAA
GCTTGGCGTAACTAGATCTTGAGACAAATGGCAGTATTCATCCACAATTTTAAAAGAAAAGGGGGGATTG
GGGGGTACAGTGCAGGGGAAAGAATAGTAGACATAATAGCAACAGACATACAAACTAAAGAATTACAAAA
ACAAATTACAAAAATTCAAAATTTTCGGGTTTATTACAGGGACAGCAGAGATCCACTTTGGCGCCGGCTC
GAGGGGG
