>Addgene plasmid #80180 | non-targeting control gRNA (BRDN0001149005) | depositor partial sequence | sequence record 150839 | Target Sequence
TCGGCATACGGGACACACGC
