>Addgene plasmid #80180 | non-targeting control gRNA (BRDN0001149005) | addgene partial sequence | sequence record 189087 | hU6-F
AGAAAGTAATAATTTCTTGGGTAGTTTGCAGTTTTAAAATTATGTTTTAAAATGGACTATCATATGCTTA
CCGTAACTTGAAAGTATTTCGATTTCTTGGCTTTATATATCTTGTGGAAAGGACGAAACACCGTCGGCAT
ACGGGACACACGCGTTTTAGAGCTAGAAATAGCAAGTTAAAATAAGGCTAGTCCGTTATCAACTTGAAAA
AGTGGCACCGAGTCGGTGCTTTTTTAAGCTTGGCGTAACTAGATCTTGAGACAAATGGCAGTATTCATCC
ACAATTTTAAAAGAAAAGGGGGGATTGGGGGGTACAGTGCAGGGGAAAGAATAGTAGACATAATAGCAAC
AGACATACAAACTAAAGAATTACAAAAACAAATTACAAAAATTCAAAATTTTCGGGTTTATTACAGGGAC
AGCAGAGATCCACTTTGGCGCCGGCTCGAGGGGGCCCGGGTGCAAAGATGGATAAAGTTTTAAACAGAGA
GGAATCTTTGCAGCTAATGGACCTTCTAGGTCTTGAAAGGAGTGGGAATTGGCTCCGGTGCCCGTCAGTG
GGCAGAGCGC
